Addgene plasmid #103125: pUC19-Q4A5I2
Purpose: Cas9 coding gene template with optimized sequence for human codon usage
Depositing lab: Duhee Bang. Depositing organization: Yonsei University. Publication: High-throughput construction of multiple cas9 gene variants via assembly of high-depth tiled and sequence-verified oligonucleotides. Cho N, Seo HN, Ryu T, Kwon E, Huh S, Noh J, Yeom H, Hwang B, Ha H, Lee JH, Kwon S, Bang D. Nucleic Acids Res. 2018 May 18;46(9):e55. doi: 10.1093/nar/gky112. PubMed 29529247.
Backbone
  Vector backbone: pUC19
  Backbone manufacturer: NEB(New England Biolabs)
  Vector type: CRISPR ; Cloning vector
Growth in bacteria
  Bacterial resistance: Ampicillin, 100 μg/mL
  Growth temperature: 37°C
  Growth strain: DH5alpha
  Copy number: High Copy
Gene/Insert
  Gene/Insert name: Q4A5I2(Cas9 coding gene from Mycoplasma synoviae (strain 53))
  Insert size (bp): 3912
  Mutation: human codon-optimized
  Cloning method: Gibson Cloning
  Sequencing primers: 5′ gctgcaaggcgattaagttg; 3′ cggctcgtatgttgtgtgg
Terms and licenses: Academic/Nonprofit Terms; Industry Terms: Not Available to Industry
How to cite: pUC19-Q4A5I2 was a gift from Duhee Bang (Addgene plasmid # 103125 ; http://n2t.net/addgene:103125 ; RRID:Addgene_103125)
