[The description below was written by a language model from this plasmid's Addgene catalogue record and pLannotate feature annotations shown in this document.]
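Description:
pUC19-Q4A5I2 is a bacterial cloning plasmid built on the pUC19 backbone that stores a synthetic Cas9 gene as a template. The insert, recorded as 3,912 bp and introduced by Gibson assembly, encodes the Cas9 orthologue Q4A5I2 from Mycoplasma synoviae strain 53, with the coding sequence recoded for human codon usage. The full sequenced plasmid is 6,663 nt. It replicates in E. coli from the high-copy ColE1/pUC-type origin and is selected with ampicillin through the β-lactamase gene (AmpR) driven by its own bla promoter.

The automated feature table annotates only backbone elements and does not label the Cas9 open reading frame itself. An unannotated stretch of roughly 4 kb lies between a lacZα fragment on one side and the lac operator, lac promoter and CAP binding site on the other. This is consistent with the insert occupying the pUC19 polylinker region and interrupting lacZα. The short hits called as bom, lacI, RSF ori and rop fragments are partial matches typical of pUC-derived backbone sequence, not functional modules.

No mammalian promoter, polyadenylation signal, nuclear localisation signal, epitope tag or guide RNA cassette is recorded. The plasmid is therefore not an expression vector for human cells despite the codon optimisation. Its stated purpose is to serve as a source of the gene, which can be amplified or subcloned into expression vectors. It comes from work on the high-throughput assembly of multiple cas9 gene variants from sequence-verified oligonucleotides. The record gives no information on the PAM preference or nuclease activity of this orthologue.
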