Features (pLannotate 1.2.2; 11 found; start..end, strand, type, name):
     88..187     +  misc_feature   bom (fragment): basis of mobility region from pBR322
    193..347     -  CDS            lacZα (fragment): LacZα fragment of β-galactosidase; lacZ fragment
   4367..4383    -  protein_bind   lac operator: The lac repressor binds to the lac operator to inhibit transcription in E. coli. This inhibition can be relieved by adding lactose or isopropyl-β-D-thiogalactopyranoside (IPTG). lac repressor encoded by lacI
   4391..4421    -  promoter       lac promoter: promoter for the E. coli lac operon
   4436..4457    -  protein_bind   CAP binding site: CAP binding activates transcription in the presence of cAMP. E. coli catabolite activator protein
   4470..4562    -  CDS            lacI (fragment): lac repressor; lacI; The lac repressor binds to the lac operator to inhibit transcription in E. coli. This inhibition can be relieved by adding lactose or isopropyl-β-D-thiogalactopyranoside (IPTG).
   4564..4612    -  rep_origin     RSF ori (fragment): Plasmids containing the RSF 1030 origin of replication can be propagated in E. coli cells that contain additional plasmids with compatible origins.
   4795..5383    -  rep_origin     ori: high-copy-number ColE1/pMB1/pBR322/pUC origin of replication
   5554..6414    -  CDS            AmpR: β-lactamase; bla; confers resistance to ampicillin, carbenicillin, and related antibiotics
   6415..6519    -  promoter       AmpR promoter: bla
   6614..6649    +  CDS            rop (fragment): Rop protein, which maintains plasmids at low copy number; rop
>Addgene plasmid #103125 | pUC19-Q4A5I2 | addgene full sequence | sequence record 201888 | Addgene NGS Result
GGAGACGGTCACAGCTTGTCTGTAAGCGGATGCCGGGAGCAGACAAGCCCGTCAGGGCGCGTCAGCGGGT
GTTGGCGGGTGTCGGGGCTGGCTTAACTATGCGGCATCAGAGCAGATTGTACTGAGAGTGCACCATATGC
GGTGTGAAATACCGCACAGATGCGTAAGGAGAAAATACCGCATCAGGCGCCATTCGCCATTCAGGCTGCG
CAACTGTTGGGAAGGGCGATCGGTGCGGGCCTCTTCGCTATTACGCCAGCTGGCGAAAGGGGGATGTGCT
GCAAGGCGATTAAGTTGGGTAACGCCAGGGTTTTCCCAGTCACGACGTTGTAAAACGACGGCCAGTGTGC
TGTCTCATCATTTTGGCAAAGAATTCGCGGCCGCCACCATGCTGAACAACGTGCAAAACCTGTGGAAGTA
TCTTCTCTTGCTTATCTTTGACAAGAAAATTATTTTTCTGTTCAAGATCAAGGTAATCTTGATTCGCAGG
TACATGGAGAACAACAATAAAGAAAAAATTGTGATAGGGTTTGATCTGGGTGTGGCCTCAGTTGGTTGGA
GTATCGTGAATGCTGAAACAAAAGAGGTCATCGATCTGGGCGTGCGACTGTTCAGTGAGCCTGAGAAGGC
AGATTACAGGCGGGCTAAGCGAACCACACGCAGACTGCTGCGAAGGAAAAAGTTTAAAAGAGAGAAATTT
CACAAACTGATACTGAAAAACGCAGAGATTTTCGGACTTCAGAGTAGGAACGAAATTCTGAACGTCTATA
AGGATCAGAGCTCTAAGTATCGCAACATCCTTAAATTGAAAATCAACGCCTTGAAAGAAGAGATCAAACC
CAGTGAACTGGTTTGGATTCTCCGGGACTATCTGCAAAATCGGGGATACTTCTACAAAAATGAAAAGCTG
ACAGACGAATTCGTTTCCAATAGTTTTCCTAGCAAGAAGCTTCACGAGCACTATGAAAAATACGGATTCT
TTAGAGGGAGCGTGAAGTTGGACAATAAGCTTGACAATAAAAAGGACAAGGCCAAGGAGAAGGACGAGGA
AGAGGAGTCTGATGCCAAAAAAGAGAGTGAAGAGCTGATCTTCAGTAACAAACAGTGGATTAACGAGATC
GTCAAAGTGTTCGAGAACCAGTCTTACCTCACAGAGTCCTTCAAAGAAGAGTACTTGAAACTGTTTAATT
ATGTGCGACCCTTCAATAAAGGCCCCGGGAGCAAGAATAGCCGCACAGCGTACGGAGTCTTTAGCACCGA
TATCGACCCCGAAACCAATAAGTTTAAAGACTACAGCAATATATGGGATAAAACAATCGGCAAGTGCAGT
TTGTTCGAAGAGGAGATTCGAGCCCCTAAGAACCTCCCGTCCGCCCTGATCTTTAACCTTCAGAACGAGA
TTTGTACTATCAAAAATGAGTTCACTGAATTCAAAAACTGGTGGTTGAATGCAGAACAGAAAAGCGAAAT
CCTGAAATTCGTCTTTACCGAGCTTTTCAACTGGAAGGACAAGAAGTATAGCGACAAAAAATTTAATAAG
AATCTGCAAGATAAAATTAAGAAGTACCTCCTCAACTTCGCTCTGGAGAACTTTAATCTGAATGAGGAGA
TACTTAAGAATCGCGATCTGGAGAACGATACCGTGCTGGGCCTGAAAGGTGTAAAGTACTACGAGAAGTC
AAACGCCACCGCCGATGCCGCCCTGGAGTTTTCCTCCTTGAAACCTCTCTACGTATTTATAAAGTTTCTC
AAGGAAAAAAAACTGGACTTGAACTATCTTCTTGGCCTCGAAAATACCGAGATTCTTTACTTTCTGGACT
CCATATACCTGGCTATCTCTTACTCCAGTGACCTCAAGGAACGCAATGAGTGGTTTAAGAAGCTGTTGAA
GGAACTCTACCCAAAGATCAAAAACAACAACCTGGAAATTATCGAGAACGTGGAGGACATTTTCGAAATC
ACAGACCAGGAGAAGTTTGAAAGCTTTTCCAAGACTCACAGTCTGAGCCGAGAGGCATTTAATCACATCA
TACCACTCCTCCTCAGCAACAATGAGGGAAAGAATTACGAGTCACTCAAGCATTCCAACGAAGAGCTGAA
GAAGAGAACTGAGAAAGCAGAGTTGAAAGCCCAGCAGAATCAGAAGTATCTGAAAGATAACTTCCTGAAG
GAAGCATTGGTGCCCCTGTCCGTCAAGACTTCTGTGCTGCAGGCCATTAAAATATTCAACCAGATTATCA
AGAATTTTGGAAAGAAATATGAGATTTCCCAAGTGGTGATCGAGATGGCTCGGGAGCTTACCAAGCCTAA
TCTCGAAAAGCTCCTCAACAACGCCACGAATTCCAACATTAAGATTCTGAAGGAGAAGCTGGACCAGACA
GAGAAGTTTGACGACTTTACCAAGAAGAAGTTCATAGACAAAATCGAGAACTCAGTCGTTTTCCGGAATA
AACTGTTTTTGTGGTTCGAGCAGGATCGCAAAGACCCCTACACACAGCTTGACATCAAAATCAATGAGAT
TGAAGATGAAACCGAGATAGATCATGTGATCCCCTACTCAAAATCCGCCGACGATTCCTGGTTCAACAAA
CTGCTGGTGAAAAAAAGTACTAATCAGCTTAAAAAAAACAAAACAGTGTGGGAATACTATCAGAATGAGT
CCGACCCAGAGGCGAAATGGAATAAGTTTGTTGCATGGGCTAAACGAATTTACCTGGTGCAGAAATCTGA
TAAGGAGTCCAAGGACAATTCCGAAAAGAATAGCATATTTAAGAATAAGAAACCAAACCTGAAGTTTAAG
AATATCACCAAAAAACTTTTCGATCCATACAAAGACTTGGGCTTCCTGGCCAGAAACCTGAATGATACAC
GCTACGCCACTAAGGTTTTCAGAGATCAACTGAACAACTACTCTAAGCATCATTCTAAGGATGATGAGAA
TAAGCTGTTTAAAGTGGTATGTATGAATGGTAGTATTACCTCCTTTCTGCGCAAATCCATGTGGAGGAAA
AACGAAGAACAGGTGTACAGGTTCAACTTTTGGAAGAAAGACCGGGACCAATTTTTCCACCATGCCGTAG
ACGCCTCTATTATTGCCATCTTCTCACTGCTGACCAAGACCCTTTACAATAAGTTGCGCGTGTACGAGAG
CTATGATGTTCAGAGGCGGGAAGACGGGGTTTATTTGATAAACAAGGAAACTGGGGAGGTTAAGAAGGCC
GACAAAGACTACTGGAAGGACCAGCACAACTTTTTGAAAATCAGGGAAAATGCCATTGAAATCAAGAACG
TGCTGAACAATGTGGATTTTCAAAATCAAGTGAGATACAGTCGGAAGGCGAACACCAAGTTGAACACACA
GCTCTTTAACGAGACGCTGTATGGCGTAAAAGAGTTCGAGAACAATTTCTACAAGCTGGAAAAAGTGAAC
TTGTTCTCAAGAAAGGATCTGAGGAAATTTATACTGGAGGACCTCAACGAAGAGAGTGAAAAAAATAAGA
AAAACGAAAATGGTTCCAGAAAACGGATCCTGACTGAGAAGTATATCGTTGACGAAATCCTGCAGATACT
GGAAAATGAAGAATTTAAAGACTCTAAATCTGACATAAATGCCCTCAATAAATACATGGACAGCCTTCCC
AGCAAGTTTTCCGAGTTTTTTTCACAGGACTTCATTAATAAATGCAAAAAGGAGAATTCCCTGATTCTGA
CGTTCGACGCTATAAAACATAACGACCCCAAGAAAGTGATCAAAATCAAGAATCTTAAGTTCTTCCGCGA
GGATGCCACCCTTAAGAATAAACAAGCTGTTCACAAGGACTCAAAGAATCAGATCAAGTCCTTCTACGAG
TCCTACAAGTGCGTGGGGTTCATTTGGCTGAAGAATAAAAACGATCTGGAGGAGAGCATATTCGTCCCAA
TTAACTCACGAGTGATCCACTTTGGTGACAAGGACAAGGACATTTTTGACTTTGACTCTTATAACAAGGA
AAAGTTGCTCAACGAAATCAACCTCAAGCGGCCCGAAAATAAGAAGTTTAACTCAATTAACGAAATTGAG
TTCGTTAAATTTGTTAAACCGGGTGCACTTCTTCTTAACTTTGAGAACCAGCAAATTTACTATATCAGCA
CCTTGGAAAGCAGCTCCCTCCGCGCGAAAATCAAGCTGCTCAACAAGATGGATAAAGGGAAGGCTGTGAG
TATGAAAAAAATTACTAACCCCGATGAGTATAAAATAATTGAACACGTGAACCCACTGGGAATTAATCTG
AATTGGACAAAGAAATTGGAGAACAACAATAGCAGGGCTGACCCCAAGAAGAAGAGGAAGGTGAGGTCCA
TGGTCATAGCTGTTTCCTGTGTGAAATTGTTATCCGCTCACAATTCCACACAACATACGAGCCGGAAGCA
TAAAGTGTAAAGCCTGGGGTGCCTAATGAGTGAGCTAACTCACATTAATTGCGTTGCGCTCACTGCCCGC
TTTCCAGTCGGGAAACCTGTCGTGCCAGCTGCATTAATGAATCGGCCAACGCGCGGGGAGAGGCGGTTTG
CGTATTGGGCGCTCTTCCGCTTCCTCGCTCACTGACTCGCTGCGCTCGGTCGTTCGGCTGCGTCTTCCGC
TTCCTCGCTCACTGACTCGCTGCGCTCGGTCGTTCGGCTGCGGCGAGCGGTATCAGCTCACTCAAAGGCG
GTAATACGGTTATCCACAGAATCAGGGGATAACGCAGGAAAGAACATGTGAGCAAAAGGCCAGCAAAAGG
CCAGGAACCGTAAAAAGGCCGCGTTGCTGGCGTTTTTCCATAGGCTCCGCCCCCCTGACGAGCATCACAA
AAATCGACGCTCAAGTCAGAGGTGGCGAAACCCGACAGGACTATAAAGATACCAGGCGTTTCCCCCTGGA
AGCTCCCTCGTGCGCTCTCCTGTTCCGACCCTGCCGCTTACCGGATACCTGTCCGCCTTTCTCCCTTCGG
GAAGCGTGGCGCTTTCTCATAGCTCACGCTGTAGGTATCTCAGTTCGGTGTAGGTCGTTCGCTCCAAGCT
GGGCTGTGTGCACGAACCCCCCGTTCAGCCCGACCGCTGCGCCTTATCCGGTAACTATCGTCTTGAGTCC
AACCCGGTAAGACACGACTTATCGCCACTGGCAGCAGCCACTGGTAACAGGATTAGCAGAGCGAGGTATG
TAGGCGGTGCTACAGAGTTCTTGAAGTGGTGGCCTAACTACGGCTACACTAGAAGAACAGTATTTGGTAT
CTGCGCTCTGCTGAAGCCAGTTACCTTCGGAAAAAGAGTTGGTAGCTCTTGATCCGGCAAACAAACCACC
GCTGGTAGCGGTGGTTTTTTTGTTTGCAAGCAGCAGATTACGCGCAGAAAAAAAGGATCTCAAGAAGATC
CTTTGATCTTTTCTACGGGGTCTGACGCTCAGTGGAACGAAAACTCACGTTAAGGGATTTTGGTCATGAG
ATTATCAAAAAGGATCTTCACCTAGATCCTTTTAAATTAAAAATGAAGTTTTAAATCAATCTAAAGTATA
TATGAGTAAACTTGGTCTGACAGTTACCAATGCCTAATCAGTGAGGCACCTATCTCAGCGATCTGTCTAT
TTCGTTCATCCATAGTTGCCTGACTCCCCGTCGTGTAGATAACTACGATACGGGAGGGCTTACCATCTGG
CCCCAGTGCTGCAATGATACCGCGAGACCCACGCTCACCGGCTCCAGATTTATCAGCAATAAACCAGCCA
GCCGGAAGGGCCGAGCGCAGAAGTGGTCCTGCAACTTTATCCGCCTCCATCCAGTCTATTAATTGTTGCC
GGGAAGCTAGAGTAAGTAGTTCGCCAGTTAATAGTTTGCGCAACGTTGTTGCCATTGCTACAGGCATCGT
GGTGTCACGCTCGTCGTTTGGTATGGCTTCATTCAGCTCCGGTTCCCAACGATCAAGGCGAGTTACATGA
TCCCCCATGTTGTGCAAAAAAGCGGTTAGCTCCTTCGGTCCTCCGATCGTTGTCAGAAGTAAGTTGGCCG
CAGTGTTATCACTCATGGTTATGGCAGCACTGCATAATTCTCTTACTGTCATGCCATCCGTAAGATGCTT
TTCTGTGACTGGTGAGTACTCAACCAAGTCATTCTGAGAATAGTGTATGCGGCGACCGAGTTGCTCTTGC
CCGGCGTCAATACGGGATAATACCGCGCCACATAGCAGAACTTTAAAAGTGCTCATCATTGGAAAACGTT
CTTCGGGGCGAAAACTCTCAAGGATCTTACCGCTGTTGAGATCCAGTTCGATGTAACCCACTCGTGCACC
CAACTGATCTTCAGCATCTTTTACTTTCACCAGCGTTTCTGGGTGAGCAAAAACAGGAAGGCAAAATGCC
GCAAAAAAGGGAATAAGGGCGACACGGAAATGTTGAATACTCATACTCTTCCTTTTTCAATATTATTGAA
GCATTTATCAGGGTTATTGTCTCATGAGTGGATACATATTTGAATGTATTTAGAAAAATAAACAAATAGG
GGTTCCGCGCACATTTCCCCGAAAAGTGCCACCTGACGTCTAAGAAACCATTATTATCATGACATTAACC
TATAAAAATAGGCGTATCACGAGGCCCTTTCGTCTCGCGCGTTTCGGTGATGACGGTGAAAACCTCTGAC
ACATGCAGCTCCC
