>Addgene plasmid #103125 | pUC19-Q4A5I2 | depositor partial sequence | sequence record 195287 | Q4A5I2
ATGCTGAACAACGTGCAAAACCTGTGGAAGTATCTTCTCTTGCTTATCTTTGACAAGAAAATTATTTTTC
TGTTCAAGATCAAGGTAATCTTGATTCGCAGGTACATGGAGAACAACAATAAAGAAAAAATTGTGATAGG
GTTTGATCTGGGTGTGGCCTCAGTTGGTTGGAGTATCGTGAATGCTGAAACAAAAGAGGTCATCGATCTG
GGCGTGCGACTGTTCAGTGAGCCTGAGAAGGCAGATTACAGGCGGGCTAAGCGAACCACACGCAGACTGC
TGCGAAGGAAAAAGTTTAAAAGAGAGAAATTTCACAAACTGATACTGAAAAACGCAGAGATTTTCGGACT
TCAGAGTAGGAACGAAATTCTGAACGTCTATAAGGATCAGAGCTCTAAGTATCGCAACATCCTTAAATTG
AAAATCAACGCCTTGAAAGAAGAGATCAAACCCAGTGAACTGGTTTGGATTCTCCGGGACTATCTGCAAA
ATCGGGGATACTTCTACAAAAATGAAAAGCTGACAGACGAATTCGTTTCCAATAGTTTTCCTAGCAAGAA
GCTTCACGAGCACTATGAAAAATACGGATTCTTTAGAGGGAGCGTGAAGTTGGACAATAAGCTTGACAAT
AAAAAGGACAAGGCCAAGGAGAAGGACGAGGAAGAGGAGTCTGATGCCAAAAAAGAGAGTGAAGAGCTGA
TCTTCAGTAACAAACAGTGGATTAACGAGATCGTCAAAGTGTTCGAGAACCAGTCTTACCTCACAGAGTC
CTTCAAAGAAGAGTACTTGAAACTGTTTAATTATGTGCGACCCTTCAATAAAGGCCCCGGGAGCAAGAAT
AGCCGCACAGCGTACGGAGTCTTTAGCACCGATATCGACCCCGAAACCAATAAGTTTAAAGACTACAGCA
ATATATGGGATAAAACAATCGGCAAGTGCAGTTTGTTCGAAGAGGAGATTCGAGCCCCTAAGAACCTCCC
GTCCGCCCTGATCTTTAACCTTCAGAACGAGATTTGTACTATCAAAAATGAGTTCACTGAATTCAAAAAC
TGGTGGTTGAATGCAGAACAGAAAAGCGAAATCCTGAAATTCGTCTTTACCGAGCTTTTCAACTGGAAGG
ACAAGAAGTATAGCGACAAAAAATTTAATAAGAATCTGCAAGATAAAATTAAGAAGTACCTCCTCAACTT
CGCTCTGGAGAACTTTAATCTGAATGAGGAGATACTTAAGAATCGCGATCTGGAGAACGATACCGTGCTG
GGCCTGAAAGGTGTAAAGTACTACGAGAAGTCAAACGCCACCGCCGATGCCGCCCTGGAGTTTTCCTCCT
TGAAACCTCTCTACGTATTTATAAAGTTTCTCAAGGAAAAAAAACTGGACTTGAACTATCTTCTTGGCCT
CGAAAATACCGAGATTCTTTACTTTCTGGACTCCATATACCTGGCTATCTCTTACTCCAGTGACCTCAAG
GAACGCAATGAGTGGTTTAAGAAGCTGTTGAAGGAACTCTACCCAAAGATCAAAAACAACAACCTGGAAA
TTATCGAGAACGTGGAGGACATTTTCGAAATCACAGACCAGGAGAAGTTTGAAAGCTTTTCCAAGACTCA
CAGTCTGAGCCGAGAGGCATTTAATCACATCATACCACTCCTCCTCAGCAACAATGAGGGAAAGAATTAC
GAGTCACTCAAGCATTCCAACGAAGAGCTGAAGAAGAGAACTGAGAAAGCAGAGTTGAAAGCCCAGCAGA
ATCAGAAGTATCTGAAAGATAACTTCCTGAAGGAAGCATTGGTGCCCCTGTCCGTCAAGACTTCTGTGCT
GCAGGCCATTAAAATATTCAACCAGATTATCAAGAATTTTGGAAAGAAATATGAGATTTCCCAAGTGGTG
ATCGAGATGGCTCGGGAGCTTACCAAGCCTAATCTCGAAAAGCTCCTCAACAACGCCACGAATTCCAACA
TTAAGATTCTGAAGGAGAAGCTGGACCAGACAGAGAAGTTTGACGACTTTACCAAGAAGAAGTTCATAGA
CAAAATCGAGAACTCAGTCGTTTTCCGGAATAAACTGTTTTTGTGGTTCGAGCAGGATCGCAAAGACCCC
TACACACAGCTTGACATCAAAATCAATGAGATTGAAGATGAAACCGAGATAGATCATGTGATCCCCTACT
CAAAATCCGCCGACGATTCCTGGTTCAACAAACTGCTGGTGAAAAAAAGTACTAATCAGCTTAAAAAAAA
CAAAACAGTGTGGGAATACTATCAGAATGAGTCCGACCCAGAGGCGAAATGGAATAAGTTTGTTGCATGG
GCTAAACGAATTTACCTGGTGCAGAAATCTGATAAGGAGTCCAAGGACAATTCCGAAAAGAATAGCATAT
TTAAGAATAAGAAACCAAACCTGAAGTTTAAGAATATCACCAAAAAACTTTTCGATCCATACAAAGACTT
GGGCTTCCTGGCCAGAAACCTGAATGATACACGCTACGCCACTAAGGTTTTCAGAGATCAACTGAACAAC
TACTCTAAGCATCATTCTAAGGATGATGAGAATAAGCTGTTTAAAGTGGTATGTATGAATGGTAGTATTA
CCTCCTTTCTGCGCAAATCCATGTGGAGGAAAAACGAAGAACAGGTGTACAGGTTCAACTTTTGGAAGAA
AGACCGGGACCAATTTTTCCACCATGCCGTAGACGCCTCTATTATTGCCATCTTCTCACTGCTGACCAAG
ACCCTTTACAATAAGTTGCGCGTGTACGAGAGCTATGATGTTCAGAGGCGGGAAGACGGGGTTTATTTGA
TAAACAAGGAAACTGGGGAGGTTAAGAAGGCCGACAAAGACTACTGGAAGGACCAGCACAACTTTTTGAA
AATCAGGGAAAATGCCATTGAAATCAAGAACGTGCTGAACAATGTGGATTTTCAAAATCAAGTGAGATAC
AGTCGGAAGGCGAACACCAAGTTGAACACACAGCTCTTTAACGAGACGCTGTATGGCGTAAAAGAGTTCG
AGAACAATTTCTACAAGCTGGAAAAAGTGAACTTGTTCTCAAGAAAGGATCTGAGGAAATTTATACTGGA
GGACCTCAACGAAGAGAGTGAAAAAAATAAGAAAAACGAAAATGGTTCCAGAAAACGGATCCTGACTGAG
AAGTATATCGTTGACGAAATCCTGCAGATACTGGAAAATGAAGAATTTAAAGACTCTAAATCTGACATAA
ATGCCCTCAATAAATACATGGACAGCCTTCCCAGCAAGTTTTCCGAGTTTTTTTCACAGGACTTCATTAA
TAAATGCAAAAAGGAGAATTCCCTGATTCTGACGTTCGACGCTATAAAACATAACGACCCCAAGAAAGTG
ATCAAAATCAAGAATCTTAAGTTCTTCCGCGAGGATGCCACCCTTAAGAATAAACAAGCTGTTCACAAGG
ACTCAAAGAATCAGATCAAGTCCTTCTACGAGTCCTACAAGTGCGTGGGGTTCATTTGGCTGAAGAATAA
AAACGATCTGGAGGAGAGCATATTCGTCCCAATTAACTCACGAGTGATCCACTTTGGTGACAAGGACAAG
GACATTTTTGACTTTGACTCTTATAACAAGGAAAAGTTGCTCAACGAAATCAACCTCAAGCGGCCCGAAA
ATAAGAAGTTTAACTCAATTAACGAAATTGAGTTCGTTAAATTTGTTAAACCGGGTGCACTTCTTCTTAA
CTTTGAGAACCAGCAAATTTACTATATCAGCACCTTGGAAAGCAGCTCCCTCCGCGCGAAAATCAAGCTG
CTCAACAAGATGGATAAAGGGAAGGCTGTGAGTATGAAAAAAATTACTAACCCCGATGAGTATAAAATAA
TTGAACACGTGAACCCACTGGGAATTAATCTGAATTGGACAAAGAAATTGGAGAACAACAAT
